Addgene plasmid #132295: pDONR221-NPC1
Purpose: Gateway entry clone with codon-optimized ORF sequence for subcloning into custom expression vectors
Depositing lab: RESOLUTE Consortium & Giulio Superti-Furga. Depositing organization: CeMM Research Center for Molecular Medicine. Publication: The RESOLUTE consortium: unlocking SLC transporters for drug discovery. Superti-Furga G, Lackner D, Wiedmer T, Ingles-Prieto A, Barbosa B, Girardi E, Goldmann U, Gurtl B, Klavins K, Klimek C, Lindinger S, Lineiro-Retes E, Muller AC, Onstein S, Redinger G, Reil D, Sedlyarov V, Wolf G, Crawford M, Everley R, ... Steppan CM. Nat Rev Drug Discov. 2020 Jul;19(7):429-430. doi: 10.1038/d41573-020-00056-6. PubMed 32265506.
Backbone
  Vector backbone: pDONR221
  Backbone manufacturer: Thermo Fisher Scientific
  Backbone size w/o insert (bp): 2550
  Vector type: Mammalian Expression
Growth in bacteria
  Bacterial resistance: Kanamycin, 50 μg/mL
  Growth temperature: 37°C
  Growth strain: Stbl3
  Copy number: High Copy
Gene/Insert
  Gene/Insert name: NPC1 (alt name: SLC65A1)
  Species: H. sapiens (human)
  Insert size (bp): 3834
  Entrez Gene: NPC1 (a.k.a. NPC, POGZ, SLC65A1)
  Cloning method: Gateway Cloning
  Sequencing primers: 5′ M13-fwd; 3′ M13-rev
Terms and licenses: Academic/Nonprofit Terms; Industry Terms
Depositor comments: For more information on the full Resolute plasmid collection, please see www.addgene.org/depositor-collections/re-solute/. Please provide your feedback on this plasmid to the RESOLUTE consortium by filling out their RESOLUTE repository feedback form: https://forms.office.com/Pages/ResponsePage.aspx?id=0e05yklzmkS7rjFGQL4N7z4feCLQvEJAmVcOCM_u885UN1JJRko0Ukg4TVQwNTZLOUxPQVJWT1NHUCQlQCN0PWcu
How to cite: pDONR221-NPC1 was a gift from RESOLUTE Consortium & Giulio Superti-Furga (Addgene plasmid # 132295 ; http://n2t.net/addgene:132295 ; RRID:Addgene_132295)
