[The description below was written by a language model from this plasmid's Addgene catalogue record and pLannotate feature annotations shown in this document.]
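Description:
pDONR221-NPC1 is a Gateway entry clone built on the pDONR221 backbone, carrying a codon-optimized open reading frame for human NPC1 (also designated SLC65A1). It is maintained in E. coli through a high-copy ColE1/pUC-type origin of replication and selected with kanamycin via an aminoglycoside phosphotransferase (KanR) gene. The sequenced plasmid is 6,384 nt, consistent with the roughly 2.5 kb backbone plus the 3,834 bp insert.

The NPC1 coding sequence is flanked directly by attL1 and attL2, the recombination sites generated when an ORF is captured in a donor vector. These sites allow directional, in-frame transfer of the ORF into any attR-containing destination vector through an LR Clonase reaction. Although the catalogue lists the vector type as mammalian expression, the feature table shows no eukaryotic promoter or polyadenylation signal around the insert, so the plasmid itself serves as a shuttle for subcloning rather than as an expression construct. Expression depends on the destination vector chosen. The remaining annotated elements are standard backbone features: rrnB T1 and T2 transcription terminators upstream of the cassette, which insulate the insert from read-through transcription in bacteria, a T7 promoter beyond attL2 oriented back toward the insert, and short residual lacI and lacZα fragments. M13 forward and reverse priming sites are recorded for sequencing across the insert.

The clone belongs to a consortium collection of solute carrier and related transporter ORFs, intended for subcloning into custom expression vectors. The record does not state whether the ORF retains a stop codon or carries any tags.
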