Features (pLannotate 1.2.2; 10 found; start..end, strand, type, name):
     33..132     +  protein_bind   attL1: mutant version of attL; recombination site for the Gateway® LR reaction LR Clonase™
    138..3971    +  CDS            NPC1: NPC1_HUMAN - Experimental evidence at protein level: Swiss-Prot protein existence level 1. (Microbial infection) Acts as an endosomal entry receptor for ebolavirus. From Homo sapiens (Human).
   3973..4072    -  protein_bind   attL2: mutant version of attL; recombination site for the Gateway® LR reaction LR Clonase™
   4090..4108    -  promoter       T7 promoter: promoter for bacteriophage T7 RNA polymerase
   4242..5051    +  CDS            KanR: aminoglycoside phosphotransferase; aph(3')-Ia; confers resistance to kanamycin in bacteria or G418 (Geneticin®) in eukaryotes
   5198..5786    +  rep_origin     ori: high-copy-number ColE1/pMB1/pBR322/pUC origin of replication
   5969..6061    +  CDS            lacI (fragment): lac repressor; lacI; The lac repressor binds to the lac operator to inhibit transcription in E. coli. This inhibition can be relieved by adding lactose or isopropyl-β-D-thiogalactopyranoside (IPTG).
   6116..6143    -  terminator     rrnB T2 terminator: transcription terminator T2 from the E. coli rrnB gene
   6275..6318    +  terminator     rrnB T1 terminator: Escherichia coli rrnB; transcription terminator T1 from the E. coli rrnB gene
   6365..17      -  CDS            lacZα (fragment) (across the origin): LacZα fragment of β-galactosidase; lacZ fragment
>Addgene plasmid #132295 | pDONR221-NPC1 | addgene full sequence | sequence record 322152 | Addgene NGS Result
GTAAAACGACGGCCAGTCTTAAGCTCGGGCCCCAAATAATGATTTTATTTTGACTGATAGTGACCTGTTC
GTTGCAACACATTGATGAGCAATGCTTTTTTATAATGCCAACTTTGTACAAAAAAGCAGGCTCCACCATG
ACCGCAAGGGGACTGGCCCTGGGACTGCTGCTGCTGCTGCTGTGCCCAGCCCAGGTGTTCTCTCAGAGCT
GCGTGTGGTATGGCGAGTGTGGCATCGCCTACGGCGACAAGCGGTACAACTGCGAGTACAGCGGACCACC
TAAGCCACTGCCAAAGGACGGCTACGATCTGGTGCAGGAGCTGTGCCCTGGCTTCTTTTTCGGCAACGTG
TCCCTGTGCTGTGACGTGCGGCAGCTGCAGACCCTGAAGGATAATCTGCAGCTGCCTCTGCAGTTTCTGT
CTAGATGCCCAAGCTGTTTTTATAACCTGCTGAATCTGTTCTGCGAGCTGACCTGTTCCCCAAGGCAGTC
TCAGTTCCTGAACGTGACCGCCACAGAGGACTACGTGGATCCCGTGACAAACCAGACCAAGACAAATGTG
AAGGAGCTGCAGTACTATGTGGGCCAGAGCTTCGCCAACGCCATGTATAATGCATGCAGGGACGTGGAGG
CACCAAGCTCCAATGATAAGGCCCTGGGACTGCTGTGCGGCAAGGACGCAGATGCCTGTAACGCCACCAA
TTGGATCGAGTACATGTTTAACAAGGATAATGGCCAGGCCCCTTTCACCATCACACCAGTGTTTTCCGAC
TTCCCCGTGCACGGCATGGAGCCTATGAACAATGCCACCAAGGGCTGCGACGAGTCTGTGGATGAGGTGA
CAGCCCCTTGCAGCTGTCAGGATTGCTCCATCGTGTGCGGACCTAAGCCACAGCCACCACCTCCACCAGC
ACCATGGACCATCCTGGGACTGGACGCCATGTATGTGATCATGTGGATCACATACATGGCCTTTCTGCTG
GTGTTTTTCGGCGCCTTTTTCGCCGTGTGGTGCTATCGGAAGAGATACTTCGTGAGCGAGTACACCCCCA
TCGACAGCAACATCGCCTTCAGCGTGAATGCCTCCGACAAGGGCGAGGCATCCTGCTGTGATCCCGTGAG
CGCCGCCTTCGAGGGATGCCTGCGGAGACTGTTTACCCGGTGGGGCTCTTTCTGCGTGAGAAACCCAGGC
TGCGTGATCTTTTTCAGCCTGGTGTTTATCACAGCCTGTTCTAGCGGCCTGGTGTTCGTGAGGGTGACCA
CAAATCCAGTGGATCTGTGGAGCGCCCCATCCTCTCAGGCAAGGCTGGAGAAGGAGTACTTTGACCAGCA
CTTCGGCCCATTTTTCAGGACCGAGCAGCTGATCATCAGGGCACCACTGACAGATAAGCACATCTACCAG
CCATATCCTAGCGGAGCAGACGTGCCCTTCGGCCCTCCACTGGATATCCAGATCCTGCACCAGGTGCTGG
ACCTGCAGATCGCCATCGAGAACATCACCGCCTCCTATGACAATGAGACCGTGACACTGCAGGATATCTG
CCTGGCCCCTCTGAGCCCATATAACACCAATTGTACAATCCTGTCCGTGCTGAACTACTTTCAGAATTCC
CACTCTGTGCTGGATCACAAGAAGGGCGACGACTTCTTCGTGTACGCCGACTATCACACCCACTTCCTGT
ACTGCGTGCGGGCCCCTGCCTCTCTGAACGACACCAGCCTGCTGCACGATCCATGTCTGGGCACATTTGG
CGGACCCGTGTTCCCTTGGCTGGTGCTGGGCGGCTATGACGATCAGAACTACAACAATGCCACCGCCCTG
GTCATCACCTTCCCTGTGAACAATTACTATAATGATACCGAGAAGCTGCAGAGAGCCCAGGCCTGGGAGA
AGGAGTTTATCAACTTCGTGAAGAATTACAAGAACCCAAATCTGACCATCAGCTTCACAGCCGAGCGGTC
CATCGAGGACGAGCTGAACAGAGAGAGCGACTCCGACGTGTTCACCGTGGTCATCAGCTATGCCATCATG
TTCCTGTACATCAGCCTGGCCCTGGGCCACATGAAGTCCTGCAGGCGCCTGCTGGTGGATAGCAAGGTGT
CCCTGGGCATCGCCGGCATCCTGATCGTGCTGAGCTCCGTGGCCTGTTCCCTGGGCGTGTTCTCTTATAT
CGGCCTGCCTCTGACCCTGATCGTGATCGAAGTGATCCCATTTCTGGTGCTGGCCGTGGGCGTGGACAAT
ATCTTCATCCTGGTGCAGGCATACCAGAGGGACGAGCGCCTGCAGGGAGAGACACTGGATCAGCAGCTGG
GAAGGGTGCTGGGAGAGGTGGCACCATCCATGTTTCTGTCTAGCTTCTCTGAGACCGTGGCCTTTTTCCT
GGGCGCCCTGTCCGTGATGCCAGCAGTGCACACATTTTCTCTGTTCGCCGGCCTGGCCGTGTTTATCGAC
TTCCTGCTGCAGATCACCTGCTTCGTGAGCCTGCTGGGCCTGGACATCAAGAGGCAGGAGAAGAACCGCC
TGGATATCTTCTGCTGCGTGCGGGGAGCAGAGGACGGCACATCCGTGCAGGCCTCTGAGAGCTGTCTGTT
CCGGTTTTTCAAGAATTCCTATTCTCCACTGCTGCTGAAGGACTGGATGAGACCCATCGTGATCGCCATC
TTTGTGGGCGTGCTGAGCTTCTCCATCGCCGTGCTGAACAAGGTGGACATCGGCCTGGATCAGTCTCTGA
GCATGCCCGACGATAGCTATATGGTGGATTACTTTAAGTCCATCTCTCAGTATCTGCACGCAGGACCACC
CGTGTACTTCGTGCTGGAGGAGGGCCACGACTACACCTCCTCTAAGGGCCAGAATATGGTGTGCGGCGGC
ATGGGCTGTAACAATGATTCCCTGGTGCAGCAGATCTTCAACGCCGCCCAGCTGGACAATTATACACGGA
TCGGCTTTGCCCCCAGCTCCTGGATCGACGATTACTTCGATTGGGTGAAGCCTCAGTCTAGCTGCTGTAG
AGTGGACAACATCACCGATCAGTTTTGCAATGCAAGCGTGGTGGACCCTGCATGCGTGAGGTGTAGGCCA
CTGACACCAGAGGGCAAGCAGAGGCCACAGGGAGGCGACTTCATGCGCTTCCTGCCTATGTTCCTGTCCG
ACAACCCAAATCCAAAGTGTGGCAAGGGAGGACACGCAGCATACTCCTCTGCCGTGAACATCCTGCTGGG
ACACGGAACCAGGGTGGGAGCCACATACTTCATGACCTACCACACAGTGCTGCAGACCTCCGCCGACTTC
ATCGATGCCCTGAAGAAGGCCAGGCTGATCGCCTCTAACGTGACCGAGACAATGGGCATCAATGGCTCTG
CCTATCGCGTGTTTCCCTACAGCGTGTTTTACGTGTTCTATGAGCAGTACCTGACCATCATCGACGATAC
AATCTTTAACCTGGGCGTGAGCCTGGGCGCCATCTTCCTGGTGACCATGGTGCTGCTGGGATGCGAGCTG
TGGTCCGCCGTGATCATGTGCGCCACAATCGCCATGGTGCTGGTGAATATGTTCGGCGTGATGTGGCTGT
GGGGCATCAGCCTGAACGCCGTGTCCCTGGTGAACCTGGTCATGTCTTGCGGCATCAGCGTGGAGTTTTG
TAGCCACATCACCAGAGCCTTCACAGTGTCCATGAAGGGATCTAGGGTGGAGAGAGCAGAGGAGGCCCTG
GCACACATGGGAAGCTCCGTGTTTTCTGGCATCACCCTGACAAAGTTCGGCGGCATCGTGGTGCTGGCCT
TTGCCAAGAGCCAGATCTTCCAGATCTTTTATTTCCGGATGTACCTGGCAATGGTGCTGCTGGGAGCAAC
CCACGGCCTGATCTTTCTGCCCGTGCTGCTGTCTTATATCGGCCCTAGCGTGAACAAGGCCAAGTCCTGC
GCCACCGAGGAGAGATACAAGGGCACAGAGCGGGAGAGACTGCTGAATTTCGACCCAGCTTTCTTGTACA
AAGTTGGCATTATAAGAAAGCATTGCTTATCAATTTGTTGCAACGAACAGGTCACTATCAGTCAAAATAA
AATCATTATTTGCCATCCAGCTGATATCCCCTATAGTGAGTCGTATTACATGGTCATAGCTGTTTCCTGG
CAGCTCTGGCCCGTGTCTCAAAATCTCTGATGTTACATTGCACAAGATAAAAATATATCATCATGAACAA
TAAAACTGTCTGCTTACATAAACAGTAATACAAGGGGTGTTATGAGCCATATTCAACGGGAAACGTCGAG
GCCGCGATTAAATTCCAACATGGATGCTGATTTATATGGGTATAAATGGGCTCGCGATAATGTCGGGCAA
TCAGGTGCGACAATCTATCGCTTGTATGGGAAGCCCGATGCGCCAGAGTTGTTTCTGAAACATGGCAAAG
GTAGCGTTGCCAATGATGTTACAGATGAGATGGTCAGACTAAACTGGCTGACGGAATTTATGCCTCTTCC
GACCATCAAGCATTTTATCCGTACTCCTGATGATGCATGGTTACTCACCACTGCGATCCCCGGAAAAACA
GCATTCCAGGTATTAGAAGAATATCCTGATTCAGGTGAAAATATTGTTGATGCGCTGGCAGTGTTCCTGC
GCCGGTTGCATTCGATTCCTGTTTGTAATTGTCCTTTTAACAGCGATCGCGTATTTCGTCTCGCTCAGGC
GCAATCACGAATGAATAACGGTTTGGTTGATGCGAGTGATTTTGATGACGAGCGTAATGGCTGGCCTGTT
GAACAAGTCTGGAAAGAAATGCATAAACTTTTGCCATTCTCACCGGATTCAGTCGTCACTCATGGTGATT
TCTCACTTGATAACCTTATTTTTGACGAGGGGAAATTAATAGGTTGTATTGATGTTGGACGAGTCGGAAT
CGCAGACCGATACCAGGATCTTGCCATCCTATGGAACTGCCTCGGTGAGTTTTCTCCTTCATTACAGAAA
CGGCTTTTTCAAAAATATGGTATTGATAATCCTGATATGAATAAATTGCAGTTTCATTTGATGCTCGATG
AGTTTTTCTAATCAGAATTGGTTAATTGGTTGTAACACTGGCAGAGCATTACGCTGACTTGACGGGACGG
CGCAAGCTCATGACCAAAATCCCTTAACGTGAGTTACGCGTCGTTCCACTGAGCGTCAGACCCCGTAGAA
AAGATCAAAGGATCTTCTTGAGATCCTTTTTTTCTGCGCGTAATCTGCTGCTTGCAAACAAAAAAACCAC
CGCTACCAGCGGTGGTTTGTTTGCCGGATCAAGAGCTACCAACTCTTTTTCCGAAGGTAACTGGCTTCAG
CAGAGCGCAGATACCAAATACTGTTCTTCTAGTGTAGCCGTAGTTAGGCCACCACTTCAAGAACTCTGTA
GCACCGCCTACATACCTCGCTCTGCTAATCCTGTTACCAGTGGCTGCTGCCAGTGGCGATAAGTCGTGTC
TTACCGGGTTGGACTCAAGACGATAGTTACCGGATAAGGCGCAGCGGTCGGGCTGAACGGGGGGTTCGTG
CACACAGCCCAGCTTGGAGCGAACGACCTACACCGAACTGAGATACCTACAGCGTGAGCTATGAGAAAGC
GCCACGCTTCCCGAAGGGAGAAAGGCGGACAGGTATCCGGTAAGCGGCAGGGTCGGAACAGGAGAGCGCA
CGAGGGAGCTTCCAGGGGGAAACGCCTGGTATCTTTATAGTCCTGTCGGGTTTCGCCACCTCTGACTTGA
GCGTCGATTTTTGTGATGCTCGTCAGGGGGGCGGAGCCTATGGAAAAACGCCAGCAACGCGGCCTTTTTA
CGGTTCCTGGCCTTTTGCTGGCCTTTTGCTCACATGTTCTTTCCTGCGTTATCCCCTGATTCTGTGGATA
ACCGTATTACCGCCTTTGAGTGAGCTGATACCGCTCGCCGCAGCCGAACGACCGAGCGCAGCGAGTCAGT
GAGCGAGGAAGCGGAAGAGCGCCCAATACGCAAACCGCCTCTCCCCGCGCGTTGGCCGATTCATTAATGC
AGCTGGCACGACAGGTTTCCCGACTGGAAAGCGGGCAGTGAGCGCAACGCAATTAATACGCGTACCGCTA
GCCAGGAAGAGTTTGTAGAAACGCAAAAAGGCCATCCGTCAGGATGGCCTTCTGCTTAGTTTGATGCCTG
GCAGTTTATGGCGGGCGTCCTGCCCGCCACCCTCCGGGCCGTTGCTTCACAACGTTCAAATCCGCTCCCG
GCGGATTTGTCCTACTCAGGAGAGCGTTCACCGACAAACAACAGATAAAACGAAAGGCCCAGTCTTCCGA
CTGAGCCTTTCGTTTTATTTGATGCCTGGCAGTTCCCTACTCTCGCGTTAACGCTAGCATGGATGTTTTC
CCAGTCACGACGTT
