>Addgene plasmid #132295 | pDONR221-NPC1 | depositor partial sequence | sequence record 253990 | Codon-optimized ORF of NPC1
ATGACCGCAAGGGGACTGGCCCTGGGACTGCTGCTGCTGCTGCTGTGCCCAGCCCAGGTGTTCTCTCAGA
GCTGCGTGTGGTATGGCGAGTGTGGCATCGCCTACGGCGACAAGCGGTACAACTGCGAGTACAGCGGACC
ACCTAAGCCACTGCCAAAGGACGGCTACGATCTGGTGCAGGAGCTGTGCCCTGGCTTCTTTTTCGGCAAC
GTGTCCCTGTGCTGTGACGTGCGGCAGCTGCAGACCCTGAAGGATAATCTGCAGCTGCCTCTGCAGTTTC
TGTCTAGATGCCCAAGCTGTTTTTATAACCTGCTGAATCTGTTCTGCGAGCTGACCTGTTCCCCAAGGCA
GTCTCAGTTCCTGAACGTGACCGCCACAGAGGACTACGTGGATCCCGTGACAAACCAGACCAAGACAAAT
GTGAAGGAGCTGCAGTACTATGTGGGCCAGAGCTTCGCCAACGCCATGTATAATGCATGCAGGGACGTGG
AGGCACCAAGCTCCAATGATAAGGCCCTGGGACTGCTGTGCGGCAAGGACGCAGATGCCTGTAACGCCAC
CAATTGGATCGAGTACATGTTTAACAAGGATAATGGCCAGGCCCCTTTCACCATCACACCAGTGTTTTCC
GACTTCCCCGTGCACGGCATGGAGCCTATGAACAATGCCACCAAGGGCTGCGACGAGTCTGTGGATGAGG
TGACAGCCCCTTGCAGCTGTCAGGATTGCTCCATCGTGTGCGGACCTAAGCCACAGCCACCACCTCCACC
AGCACCATGGACCATCCTGGGACTGGACGCCATGTATGTGATCATGTGGATCACATACATGGCCTTTCTG
CTGGTGTTTTTCGGCGCCTTTTTCGCCGTGTGGTGCTATCGGAAGAGATACTTCGTGAGCGAGTACACCC
CCATCGACAGCAACATCGCCTTCAGCGTGAATGCCTCCGACAAGGGCGAGGCATCCTGCTGTGATCCCGT
GAGCGCCGCCTTCGAGGGATGCCTGCGGAGACTGTTTACCCGGTGGGGCTCTTTCTGCGTGAGAAACCCA
GGCTGCGTGATCTTTTTCAGCCTGGTGTTTATCACAGCCTGTTCTAGCGGCCTGGTGTTCGTGAGGGTGA
CCACAAATCCAGTGGATCTGTGGAGCGCCCCATCCTCTCAGGCAAGGCTGGAGAAGGAGTACTTTGACCA
GCACTTCGGCCCATTTTTCAGGACCGAGCAGCTGATCATCAGGGCACCACTGACAGATAAGCACATCTAC
CAGCCATATCCTAGCGGAGCAGACGTGCCCTTCGGCCCTCCACTGGATATCCAGATCCTGCACCAGGTGC
TGGACCTGCAGATCGCCATCGAGAACATCACCGCCTCCTATGACAATGAGACCGTGACACTGCAGGATAT
CTGCCTGGCCCCTCTGAGCCCATATAACACCAATTGTACAATCCTGTCCGTGCTGAACTACTTTCAGAAT
TCCCACTCTGTGCTGGATCACAAGAAGGGCGACGACTTCTTCGTGTACGCCGACTATCACACCCACTTCC
TGTACTGCGTGCGGGCCCCTGCCTCTCTGAACGACACCAGCCTGCTGCACGATCCATGTCTGGGCACATT
TGGCGGACCCGTGTTCCCTTGGCTGGTGCTGGGCGGCTATGACGATCAGAACTACAACAATGCCACCGCC
CTGGTCATCACCTTCCCTGTGAACAATTACTATAATGATACCGAGAAGCTGCAGAGAGCCCAGGCCTGGG
AGAAGGAGTTTATCAACTTCGTGAAGAATTACAAGAACCCAAATCTGACCATCAGCTTCACAGCCGAGCG
GTCCATCGAGGACGAGCTGAACAGAGAGAGCGACTCCGACGTGTTCACCGTGGTCATCAGCTATGCCATC
ATGTTCCTGTACATCAGCCTGGCCCTGGGCCACATGAAGTCCTGCAGGCGCCTGCTGGTGGATAGCAAGG
TGTCCCTGGGCATCGCCGGCATCCTGATCGTGCTGAGCTCCGTGGCCTGTTCCCTGGGCGTGTTCTCTTA
TATCGGCCTGCCTCTGACCCTGATCGTGATCGAAGTGATCCCATTTCTGGTGCTGGCCGTGGGCGTGGAC
AATATCTTCATCCTGGTGCAGGCATACCAGAGGGACGAGCGCCTGCAGGGAGAGACACTGGATCAGCAGC
TGGGAAGGGTGCTGGGAGAGGTGGCACCATCCATGTTTCTGTCTAGCTTCTCTGAGACCGTGGCCTTTTT
CCTGGGCGCCCTGTCCGTGATGCCAGCAGTGCACACATTTTCTCTGTTCGCCGGCCTGGCCGTGTTTATC
GACTTCCTGCTGCAGATCACCTGCTTCGTGAGCCTGCTGGGCCTGGACATCAAGAGGCAGGAGAAGAACC
GCCTGGATATCTTCTGCTGCGTGCGGGGAGCAGAGGACGGCACATCCGTGCAGGCCTCTGAGAGCTGTCT
GTTCCGGTTTTTCAAGAATTCCTATTCTCCACTGCTGCTGAAGGACTGGATGAGACCCATCGTGATCGCC
ATCTTTGTGGGCGTGCTGAGCTTCTCCATCGCCGTGCTGAACAAGGTGGACATCGGCCTGGATCAGTCTC
TGAGCATGCCCGACGATAGCTATATGGTGGATTACTTTAAGTCCATCTCTCAGTATCTGCACGCAGGACC
ACCCGTGTACTTCGTGCTGGAGGAGGGCCACGACTACACCTCCTCTAAGGGCCAGAATATGGTGTGCGGC
GGCATGGGCTGTAACAATGATTCCCTGGTGCAGCAGATCTTCAACGCCGCCCAGCTGGACAATTATACAC
GGATCGGCTTTGCCCCCAGCTCCTGGATCGACGATTACTTCGATTGGGTGAAGCCTCAGTCTAGCTGCTG
TAGAGTGGACAACATCACCGATCAGTTTTGCAATGCAAGCGTGGTGGACCCTGCATGCGTGAGGTGTAGG
CCACTGACACCAGAGGGCAAGCAGAGGCCACAGGGAGGCGACTTCATGCGCTTCCTGCCTATGTTCCTGT
CCGACAACCCAAATCCAAAGTGTGGCAAGGGAGGACACGCAGCATACTCCTCTGCCGTGAACATCCTGCT
GGGACACGGAACCAGGGTGGGAGCCACATACTTCATGACCTACCACACAGTGCTGCAGACCTCCGCCGAC
TTCATCGATGCCCTGAAGAAGGCCAGGCTGATCGCCTCTAACGTGACCGAGACAATGGGCATCAATGGCT
CTGCCTATCGCGTGTTTCCCTACAGCGTGTTTTACGTGTTCTATGAGCAGTACCTGACCATCATCGACGA
TACAATCTTTAACCTGGGCGTGAGCCTGGGCGCCATCTTCCTGGTGACCATGGTGCTGCTGGGATGCGAG
CTGTGGTCCGCCGTGATCATGTGCGCCACAATCGCCATGGTGCTGGTGAATATGTTCGGCGTGATGTGGC
TGTGGGGCATCAGCCTGAACGCCGTGTCCCTGGTGAACCTGGTCATGTCTTGCGGCATCAGCGTGGAGTT
TTGTAGCCACATCACCAGAGCCTTCACAGTGTCCATGAAGGGATCTAGGGTGGAGAGAGCAGAGGAGGCC
CTGGCACACATGGGAAGCTCCGTGTTTTCTGGCATCACCCTGACAAAGTTCGGCGGCATCGTGGTGCTGG
CCTTTGCCAAGAGCCAGATCTTCCAGATCTTTTATTTCCGGATGTACCTGGCAATGGTGCTGCTGGGAGC
AACCCACGGCCTGATCTTTCTGCCCGTGCTGCTGTCTTATATCGGCCCTAGCGTGAACAAGGCCAAGTCC
TGCGCCACCGAGGAGAGATACAAGGGCACAGAGCGGGAGAGACTGCTGAATTTC
